Addgene plasmid #142251: TFORF1000
Purpose: Lentiviral vector for overexpressing transcription factor ORFs with unique 24-bp barcodes. Barcodes facilitate identification of transcription factors in pooled screens.
Depositing lab: Feng Zhang. Depositing organization: Broad Institute. Publication: A transcription factor atlas of directed differentiation. Joung J, Ma S, Tay T, Geiger-Schuller KR, Kirchgatterer PC, Verdine VK, Guo B, Arias-Garcia MA, Allen WE, Singh A, Kuksenko O, Abudayyeh OO, Gootenberg JS, Fu Z, Macrae RK, Buenrostro JD, Regev A, Zhang F. Cell. 2023 Jan 5;186(1):209-229.e26. doi: 10.1016/j.cell.2022.11.026. PubMed 36608654.
Backbone
  Vector backbone: pLX_TRC317
  Backbone manufacturer: Broad Institute Genetic Perturbation Platform
  Backbone size w/o insert (bp): 8264
  Vector type: Mammalian Expression, Lentiviral
  Selectable markers: Puromycin
Growth in bacteria
  Bacterial resistance: Ampicillin, 100 μg/mL
  Growth temperature: 30°C
  Growth strain: NEB Stable
  Copy number: High Copy
Gene/Insert
  Gene/Insert name: ZNF302
  Species: H. sapiens (human)
  Insert size (bp): 1433
  Entrez Gene: ZNF302 (a.k.a. HSD16, MST154, ZNF327, MSTP154, ZNF135L, ZNF140L)
  Promoter: EF1a
  Cloning method: Unknown
  Sequencing primers: 5′ GGGTGGAGACTGAAGTTAGGCCAG; 3′ CACATAGCGTAAAAGGAGCAACATAG
Terms and licenses: Academic/Nonprofit Terms; Industry Terms: Not Available to Industry
Depositor comments: NM_001289181,XM_017026979,XM_017026981,XM_017026980,ENST00000446502 . The transcription factor ORF portion of this plasmid was synthesized by Genewiz. Please test multiple small colonies in case of plasmid recombination. To make this collection available in a timely manner, a portion of this collection was not fully sequenced by Addgene. If an Addgene verified full plasmid sequence is not available, please contact us prior to placing an order to request the full sequence.
How to cite: TFORF1000 was a gift from Feng Zhang (Addgene plasmid # 142251 ; http://n2t.net/addgene:142251 ; RRID:Addgene_142251)
