[The description below was written by a language model from this plasmid's Addgene catalogue record and pLannotate feature annotations shown in this document.]
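Description:
TFORF1000 is a third-generation-style, self-inactivating lentiviral expression plasmid built on the pLX_TRC317 backbone and carrying the human zinc-finger transcription factor ZNF302 as its insert. It belongs to a barcoded transcription factor ORF collection in which each ORF is paired with a unique 24-bp barcode, so that the factor present in a transduced cell can be identified by sequencing in pooled overexpression screens. In bacteria the plasmid is maintained through a high-copy ColE1/pUC-type origin and selected with ampicillin via β-lactamase. An f1 origin and remnants of a lac/lacZα cloning region flanked by T7 and T3 promoters are also present. The depositor notes that the plasmid may recombine, which is common for LTR-containing vectors.

The viral portion begins with an RSV promoter fused to a truncated HIV-1 5' LTR, which drives Tat-independent transcription of the genomic RNA in packaging cells. It is followed by the Ψ packaging signal, a gag fragment and the RRE for Rev-dependent nuclear export. Inside the transfer cassette, an SV40 early promoter drives puromycin N-acetyltransferase for selection of transduced mammalian cells. A cPPT/CTS element aids nuclear import of the provirus, and the EF-1α promoter provides strong constitutive expression of the ZNF302 ORF. The annotation software matched only part of the roughly 1.4 kb insert to the ZNF302 reference protein, which may reflect the specific isoform cloned. The barcode itself is not annotated in the feature table. A WPRE downstream enhances transcript stability and expression, and the ΔU3 3' LTR inactivates the LTR promoter after integration. An SV40 poly(A) signal lies beyond the 3' LTR.
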