Features (pLannotate 1.2.2; 31 found; start..end, strand, type, name):
      5..231     +  promoter       RSV promoter: Rous sarcoma virus enhancer/promoter
    232..412     +  LTR            5' LTR (truncated): truncated 5' long terminal repeat (LTR) from HIV-1
    459..584     +  misc_feature   HIV-1 Ψ: packaging signal of human immunodeficiency virus type 1
    568..931     +  CDS            HIV-1 gag (fragment): gag protein from human immunodeficiency virus 1; gag
   1077..1310    +  misc_feature   RRE: The Rev response element (RRE) of HIV-1 allows for Rev-dependent mRNA export from the nucleus to the cytoplasm.
   1687..1713    +  CDS            Rev (fragment): human immunodeficiency virus 1 (HIV-1) Rev protein; rev; enhances nuclear export of unspliced and incompletely spliced viral mRNAs
   1720..1743    +  promoter       SV40 promoter (fragment): SV40 early promoter
   1744..1815    +  promoter       SV40 promoter (fragment): SV40 enhancer and early promoter
   1839..1974    +  rep_origin     SV40 ori: SV40 origin of replication
   2020..2616    +  CDS            PuroR (fragment): puromycin N-acetyltransferase; pac from Streptomyces; confers resistance to puromycin
   2665..2782    +  misc_feature   cPPT/CTS: central polypurine tract and central termination sequence of HIV-1
   2847..2913    +  CDS            small t antigen (fragment): SV40 (simian virus 40) small t antigen
   2920..4098    +  promoter       EF-1α promoter: strong constitutive promoter for human elongation factor EF-1α
   4256..4924    +  CDS            ZNF302 (fragment): ZN302_HUMAN - Also known as ZNF135L, ZNF140L, ZNF327. Experimental evidence at protein level: Swiss-Prot protein existence level 1. May be involved in transcriptional regulation. From Homo sapiens (Human).
   5459..5512    +  promoter       U6 promoter (fragment): RNA polymerase III promoter for human U6 snRNA
   5554..6142    +  misc_feature   WPRE: woodchuck hepatitis virus posttranscriptional regulatory element
   6193..6212    +  misc_feature   cPPT/CTS (fragment): central polypurine tract and central termination sequence of HIV-1
   6214..6447    +  LTR            3' LTR (ΔU3): self-inactivating 3' long terminal repeat (LTR) from HIV-1
   6525..6646    +  polyA_signal   SV40 poly(A) signal: SV40 polyadenylation signal
   6686..6821    +  rep_origin     SV40 ori: SV40 origin of replication
   6842..6860    -  promoter       T7 promoter: promoter for bacteriophage T7 RNA polymerase
   6868..7023    +  CDS            lacZα (fragment): LacZα fragment of β-galactosidase; lacZ fragment
   7028..7456    +  rep_origin     f1 ori (sequence partly withheld): f1 bacteriophage origin of replication; arrow indicates direction of (+) strand synthesis
   7509..7613    +  promoter       AmpR promoter: bla
   7614..8474    +  CDS            AmpR: β-lactamase; bla; confers resistance to ampicillin, carbenicillin, and related antibiotics
   8645..9233    +  rep_origin     ori: high-copy-number ColE1/pMB1/pBR322/pUC origin of replication
   9416..9508    +  CDS            lacI (fragment): lac repressor; lacI; The lac repressor binds to the lac operator to inhibit transcription in E. coli. This inhibition can be relieved by adding lactose or isopropyl-β-D-thiogalactopyranoside (IPTG).
   9521..9542    +  protein_bind   CAP binding site: CAP binding activates transcription in the presence of cAMP. E. coli catabolite activator protein
   9557..9587    +  promoter       lac promoter: promoter for the E. coli lac operon
   9595..9611    +  protein_bind   lac operator: The lac repressor binds to the lac operator to inhibit transcription in E. coli. This inhibition can be relieved by adding lactose or isopropyl-β-D-thiogalactopyranoside (IPTG). lac repressor encoded by lacI
   9656..9674    +  promoter       T3 promoter: promoter for bacteriophage T3 RNA polymerase
>Addgene plasmid #142251 | TFORF1000 | addgene full sequence | sequence record 454953 | Addgene NGS Result
TTAATGTAGTCTTATGCAATACTCTTGTAGTCTTGCAACATGGTAACGATGAGTTAGCAACATGCCTTAC
AAGGAGAGAAAAAGCACCGTGCATGCCGATTGGTGGAAGTAAGGTGGTACGATCGTGCCTTATTAGGAAG
GCAACAGACGGGTCTGACATGGATTGGACGAACCACTGAATTGCCGCATTGCAGAGATATTGTATTTAAG
TGCCTAGCTCGATACATAAACGGGTCTCTCTGGTTAGACCAGATCTGAGCCTGGGAGCTCTCTGGCTAAC
TAGGGAACCCACTGCTTAAGCCTCAATAAAGCTTGCCTTGAGTGCTTCAAGTAGTGTGTGCCCGTCTGTT
GTGTGACTCTGGTAACTAGAGATCCCTCAGACCCTTTTAGTCAGTGTGGAAAATCTCTAGCAGTGGCGCC
CGAACAGGGACTTGAAAGCGAAAGGGAAACCAGAGGAGCTCTCTCGACGCAGGACTCGGCTTGCTGAAGC
GCGCACGGCAAGAGGCGAGGGGCGGCGACTGGTGAGTACGCCAAAAATTTTGACTAGCGGAGGCTAGAAG
GAGAGAGATGGGTGCGAGAGCGTCAGTATTAAGCGGGGGAGAATTAGATCGCGATGGGAAAAAATTCGGT
TAAGGCCAGGGGGAAAGAAAAAATATAAATTAAAACATATAGTATGGGCAAGCAGGGAGCTAGAACGATT
CGCAGTTAATCCTGGCCTGTTAGAAACATCAGAAGGCTGTAGACAAATACTGGGACAGCTACAACCATCC
CTTCAGACAGGATCAGAAGAACTTAGATCATTATATAATACAGTAGCAACCCTCTATTGTGTGCATCAAA
GGATAGAGATAAAAGACACCAAGGAAGCTTTAGACAAGATAGAGGAAGAGCAAAACAAAAGTAAGACCAC
CGCACAGCAAGCGGCCGCTGATCTTCAGACCTGGAGGAGGAGATATGAGGGACAATTGGAGAAGTGAATT
ATATAAATATAAAGTAGTAAAAATTGAACCATTAGGAGTAGCACCCACCAAGGCAAAGAGAAGAGTGGTG
CAGAGAGAAAAAAGAGCAGTGGGAATAGGAGCTTTGTTCCTTGGGTTCTTGGGAGCAGCAGGAAGCACTA
TGGGCGCAGCGTCAATGACGCTGACGGTACAGGCCAGACAATTATTGTCTGGTATAGTGCAGCAGCAGAA
CAATTTGCTGAGGGCTATTGAGGCGCAACAGCATCTGTTGCAACTCACAGTCTGGGGCATCAAGCAGCTC
CAGGCAAGAATCCTGGCTGTGGAAAGATACCTAAAGGATCAACAGCTCCTGGGGATTTGGGGTTGCTCTG
GAAAACTCATTTGCACCACTGCTGTGCCTTGGAATGCTAGTTGGAGTAATAAATCTCTGGAACAGATTTG
GAATCACACGACCTGGATGGAGTGGGACAGAGAAATTAACAATTACACAAGCTTAATACACTCCTTAATT
GAAGAATCGCAAAACCAGCAAGAAAAGAATGAACAAGAATTATTGGAATTAGATAAATGGGCAAGTTTGT
GGAATTGGTTTAACATAACAAATTGGCTGTGGTATATAAAATTATTCATAATGATAGTAGGAGGCTTGGT
AGGTTTAAGAATAGTTTTTGCTGTACTTTCTATAGTGAATAGAGTTAGGCAGGGATATTCACCATTATCG
TTTCAGACCCACCTCCCAACCCCGAGGGGACCCATGCATTGCATCTCAATTAGTCAGCAACCAGGTGTGG
AAAGTCCCCAGGCTCCCCAGCAGGCAGAAGTATGCAAAGCATGCGTCTCAATTAGTCAGCAACCATAGTC
CCGCCCCTAACTCCGCCCATCCCGCCCCTAACTCCGCCCAGTTCCGCCCATTCTCCGCCCCATGGCTGAC
TAATTTTTTTTATTTATGCAGAGGCCGAGGCCGCCTCGGCCTCTGAGCTATTCCAGAAGTAGTGAGGAGG
CTTTTTTGGAGGCCTAGGCTTTTGCAAAAAGCTTTCTAGAGGTACCACCGGAGCTTACCATGACCGAGTA
CAAGCCCACGGTGCGCCTCGCCACCCGCGACGACGTCCCCAGGGCCGTACGCACCCTCGCCGCCGCGTTC
GCCGACTACCCCGCCACGCGCCACACCGTCGATCCGGACCGCCACATCGAGCGGGTCACCGAGCTGCAAG
AACTCTTCCTCACGCGCGTCGGGCTCGACATCGGCAAGGTGTGGGTCGCGGACGACGGCGCCGCCGTGGC
GGTCTGGACCACGCCGGAGAGCGTCGAAGCGGGGGCGGTGTTCGCCGAGATCGGCCCGCGCATGGCCGAG
TTGAGCGGTTCCCGGCTGGCCGCGCAGCAACAGATGGAAGGCCTCCTGGCGCCGCACCGGCCCAAGGAGC
CCGCGTGGTTCCTGGCCACCGTCGGCGTCTCGCCCGACCACCAGGGCAAGGGTCTGGGCAGCGCCGTCGT
GCTCCCCGGAGTGGAGGCGGCCGAGCGCGCCGGGGTGCCCGCCTTCCTGGAGACCTCCGCGCCCCGCAAC
CTCCCCTTCTACGAGCGGCTCGGCTTCACCGTCACCGCCGACGTCGAGGTGCCCGAAGGACCGCGCACCT
GGTGCATGACCCGCAAGCCCGGTGCCAGTTAACGAATTCTAGATCTTGAGACAAATGGCAGTATTCATCC
ACAATTTTAAAAGAAAAGGGGGGATTGGGGGGTACAGTGCAGGGGAAAGAATAGTAGACATAATAGCAAC
AGACATACAAACTAAAGAATTACAAAAACAAATTACAAAAATTCAAAATTTTCGGGTTTATTACAGGGAC
AGCAGAGATCCACTTTGGCGCCGGCTCGAGGCCTGCAGGTGCAAAGATGGATAAAGTTTTAAACAGAGAG
GAATCTTTGCAGCTAATGGACCTTCTAGGTCTTGAAAGGAGTGGGAATTGGCTCCGGTGCCCGTCAGTGG
GCAGAGCGCACATCGCCCACAGTCCCCGAGAAGTTGGGGGGAGGGGTCGGCAATTGAACCGGTGCCTAGA
GAAGGTGGCGCGGGGTAAACTGGGAAAGTGATGTCGTGTACTGGCTCCGCCTTTTTCCCGAGGGTGGGGG
AGAACCGTATATAAGTGCAGTAGTCGCCGTGAACGTTCTTTTTCGCAACGGGTTTGCCGCCAGAACACAG
GTAAGTGCCGTGTGTGGTTCCCGCGGGCCTGGCCTCTTTACGGGTTATGGCCCTTGCGTGCCTTGAATTA
CTTCCACCTGGCTGCAGTACGTGATTCTTGATCCCGAGCTTCGGGTTGGAAGTGGGTGGGAGAGTTCGAG
GCCTTGCGCTTAAGGAGCCCCTTCGCCTCGTGCTTGAGTTGAGGCCTGGCCTGGGCGCTGGGGCCGCCGC
GTGCGAATCTGGTGGCACCTTCGCGCCTGTCTCGCTGCTTTCGATAAGTCTCTAGCCATTTAAAATTTTT
GATGACCTGCTGCGACGCTTTTTTTCTGGCAAGATAGTCTTGTAAATGCGGGCCAAGATCTGCACACTGG
TATTTCGGTTTTTGGGGCCGCGGGCGGCGACGGGGCCCGTGCGTCCCAGCGCACATGTTCGGCGAGGCGG
GGCCTGCGAGCGCGGCCACCGAGAATCGGACGGGGGTAGTCTCAAGCTGGCCGGCCTGCTCTGGTGCCTG
GCCTCGCGCCGCCGTGTATCGCCCCGCCCTGGGCGGCAAGGCTGGCCCGGTCGGCACCAGTTGCGTGAGC
GGAAAGATGGCCGCTTCCCGGCCCTGCTGCAGGGAGCTCAAAATGGAGGACGCGGCGCTCGGGAGAGCGG
GCGGGTGAGTCACCCACACAAAGGAAAAGGGCCTTTCCGTCCTCAGCCGTCGCTTCATGTGACTCCACGG
AGTACCGGGCGCCGTCCAGGCACCTCGATTAGTTCTCGAGCTTTTGGAGTACGTCGTCTTTAGGTTGGGG
GGAGGGGTTTTATGCGATGGAGTTTCCCCACACTGAGTGGGTGGAGACTGAAGTTAGGCCAGCTTGGCAC
TTGATGTAATTCTCCTTGGAATTTGCCCTTTTTGAGTTTGGATCTTGGTTCATTCTCAAGCCTCAGACAG
TGGTTCAAAGTTTTTTTCTTCCATTTCAGGTGTCGTGAGGCTAGCACCGCCACCATGTCTCAGCGTCAGT
ACCCAGAGTGTTACCTGGCACCAAATGGATGCTTAGTAAGTAATTGTGGAGTGAATAAGATGAGTAATGA
AGAACTGGTGGGGCAGAATCATGGCATGGAAGGTGAAGCTTGCACAGGAGGGGATGTGACATTTAGTGAT
GTGGCTATAGACTTCTCTCATGAAGAGTGGGCATGCCTAGATTCTGCTCAGAGGGACTTATACAAGGATG
TGATGGTCCAGAATTATGAGAACCTGGTCTCTGTAGGTCTTTCCGTAACTAAGCCATATGTGATCATGTT
ATTGGAGGATGGAAAAGAGCCCTGGATGATGGAGAAAAAACTGTCAAAAGATTGGGAATCAAGATGGGAA
AACAAGGAATTATCAACAAAGAAGGATATTTATGATGAAGATTCACCCCAACCAGTAACAATGGAAAAAG
TTGTAAAACAAAGTTATGAATTTTCAAATTCTAATAAGAATTTGGAATATACAGAATGCGACACATTTAG
AAGCACCTTTCATTCAAAGTCTACTCTTTCTGAACCACAAAACAATTCTGCTGAAGGGAATTCACACAAA
TATGATATATTAAAGAAGAATTTATCAAAAAAGTCAGTTATAAAAAGTGAGAGAATAAATGGTGGAAAGA
AACTTTTAAATTCTAATAAAAGTGGGGCAGCCTTCAACCAGAGCAAATCTCTTACCCTTCCCCAGACTTG
TAATAGAGAGAAAATCTATACATGCAGTGAATGTGGGAAAGCCTTTGGCAAACAGTCAATCCTCAGTCGC
CACTGGAGAATTCATACAGGAGAGAAGCCCTATGAATGTCGTGAATGTGGGAAGACTTTTAGCCATGGTT
CATCCCTTACACGACATCAGATAAGCCATAGTGGAGAGAAACCTTACAAATGCATTGAATGTGGGAAGGC
CTTTAGCCATGGCTCATCACTTACTAACCATCAGAGCACTCACACGGGAGAGAAACCGTATGAATGTATG
AACTGTGGAAAGTCTTTTAGTCGTGTGTCCCTTCTCATTCAGCATCTAAGAATTCATACGCAAGAAAAAC
GCTATGAGTGTCGTATATGTGGAAAGGCCTTCATTCATAGTTCGTCTCTCATTCACCATCAGAAAAGCCA
TACTGGAGAGAAGCCTTATGAATGTAGAGAATGTGGGAAAGCTTTCTGCTGTAGCTCACACCTTACTCAA
CATCAAAGAATTCACAGTATGAAGAAAAAATATGAATGCAACAAATGTCTCAAGGTCTTTAGTAGCTTCT
CATTTCTTGTTCAACATCAGAGTATTCATACTGAAGAAAAACCGTTTGAAGTTTAGTAATGAACTAGTCC
GTAACTTGAAAGTATTTCGATTTCTTGGCTTTATATATCTTGTGGAAAGGACGAAGACTCCTAATTCCAC
GACTCAACACGCGTTAAGTCGACAATCAACCTCTGGATTACAAAATTTGTGAAAGATTGACTGGTATTCT
TAACTATGTTGCTCCTTTTACGCTATGTGGATACGCTGCTTTAATGCCTTTGTATCATGCTATTGCTTCC
CGTATGGCTTTCATTTTCTCCTCCTTGTATAAATCCTGGTTGCTGTCTCTTTATGAGGAGTTGTGGCCCG
TTGTCAGGCAACGTGGCGTGGTGTGCACTGTGTTTGCTGACGCAACCCCCACTGGTTGGGGCATTGCCAC
CACCTGTCAGCTCCTTTCCGGGACTTTCGCTTTCCCCCTCCCTATTGCCACGGCGGAACTCATCGCCGCC
TGCCTTGCCCGCTGCTGGACAGGGGCTCGGCTGTTGGGCACTGACAATTCCGTGGTGTTGTCGGGGAAAT
CATCGTCCTTTCCTTGGCTGCTCGCCTGTGTTGCCACCTGGATTCTGCGCGGGACGTCCTTCTGCTACGT
CCCTTCGGCCCTCAATCCAGCGGACCTTCCTTCCCGCGGCCTGCTGCCGGCTCTGCGGCCTCTTCCGCGT
CTTCGCCTTCGCCCTCAGACGAGTCGGATCTCCCTTTGGGCCGCCTCCCCGCGTCGACTTTAAGACCAAT
GACTTACAAGGCAGCTGTAGATCTTAGCCACTTTTTAAAAGAAAAGGGGGGACTGGAAGGGCTAATTCAC
TCCCAACGAAGACAAGATCTGCTTTTTGCTTGTACTGGGTCTCTCTGGTTAGACCAGATCTGAGCCTGGG
AGCTCTCTGGCTAACTAGGGAACCCACTGCTTAAGCCTCAATAAAGCTTGCCTTGAGTGCTTCAAGTAGT
GTGTGCCCGTCTGTTGTGTGACTCTGGTAACTAGAGATCCCTCAGACCCTTTTAGTCAGTGTGGAAAATC
TCTAGCAGTACGTATAGTAGTTCATGTCATCTTATTATTCAGTATTTATAACTTGCAAAGAAATGAATAT
CAGAGAGTGAGAGGAACTTGTTTATTGCAGCTTATAATGGTTACAAATAAAGCAATAGCATCACAAATTT
CACAAATAAAGCATTTTTTTCACTGCATTCTAGTTGTGGTTTGTCCAAACTCATCAATGTATCTTATCAT
GTCTGGCTCTAGCTATCCCGCCCCTAACTCCGCCCATCCCGCCCCTAACTCCGCCCAGTTCCGCCCATTC
TCCGCCCCATGGCTGACTAATTTTTTTTATTTATGCAGAGGCCGAGGCCGCCTCGGCCTCTGAGCTATTC
CAGAAGTAGTGAGGAGGCTTTTTTGGAGGCCTAGGGACGTACCCAATTCGCCCTATAGTGAGTCGTATTA
CGCGCGCTCACTGGCCGTCGTTTTACAACGTCGTGACTGGGAAAACCCTGGCGTTACCCAACTTAATCGC
CTTGCAGCACATCCCCCTTTCGCCAGCTGGCGTAATAGCGAAGAGGCCCGCACCGATCGCCCTTCCCAAC
AGTTGCGCAGCCTGAATGGCGAATGGG
[124 nt withheld, positions 7028-7151]
C
[91 nt withheld, positions 7153-7243]
A
[49 nt withheld, positions 7245-7293]
CCTTTGACGTTGGAGTCCACGTTCTTT
[37 nt withheld, positions 7321-7357]
ACCCTATCTCGGTCTATTCTTTTGATTTATAAGGGATTTTGCCGATTTCGGCCTATTGGTTAAAAAATGA
GCTGATTTAACAAAAATTTAACGCGAATTTTAACAAAATATTAACGCTTACAATTTAGGTGGCACTTTTC
GGGGAAATGTGCGCGGAACCCCTATTTGTTTATTTTTCTAAATACATTCAAATATGTATCCGCTCATGAG
ACAATAACCCTGATAAATGCTTCAATAATATTGAAAAAGGAAGAGTATGAGTATTCAACATTTCCGTGTC
GCCCTTATTCCCTTTTTTGCGGCATTTTGCCTTCCTGTTTTTGCTCACCCAGAAACGCTGGTGAAAGTAA
AAGATGCTGAAGATCAGTTGGGTGCACGAGTGGGTTACATCGAACTGGATCTCAACAGCGGTAAGATCCT
TGAGAGTTTTCGCCCCGAAGAACGTTTTCCAATGATGAGCACTTTTAAAGTTCTGCTATGTGGCGCGGTA
TTATCCCGTATTGACGCCGGGCAAGAGCAACTCGGTCGCCGCATACACTATTCTCAGAATGACTTGGTTG
AGTACTCACCAGTCACAGAAAAGCATCTTACGGATGGCATGACAGTAAGAGAATTATGCAGTGCTGCCAT
AACCATGAGTGATAACACTGCGGCCAACTTACTTCTGACAACGATCGGAGGACCGAAGGAGCTAACCGCT
TTTTTGCACAACATGGGGGATCATGTAACTCGCCTTGATCGTTGGGAACCGGAGCTGAATGAAGCCATAC
CAAACGACGAGCGTGACACCACGATGCCTGTAGCAATGGCAACAACGTTGCGCAAACTATTAACTGGCGA
ACTACTTACTCTAGCTTCCCGGCAACAATTAATAGACTGGATGGAGGCGGATAAAGTTGCAGGACCACTT
CTGCGCTCGGCCCTTCCGGCTGGCTGGTTTATTGCTGATAAATCTGGAGCCGGTGAGCGTGGGTCTCGCG
GTATCATTGCAGCACTGGGGCCAGATGGTAAGCCCTCCCGTATCGTAGTTATCTACACGACGGGGAGTCA
GGCAACTATGGATGAACGAAATAGACAGATCGCTGAGATAGGTGCCTCACTGATTAAGCATTGGTAACTG
TCAGACCAAGTTTACTCATATATACTTTAGATTGATTTAAAACTTCATTTTTAATTTAAAAGGATCTAGG
TGAAGATCCTTTTTGATAATCTCATGACCAAAATCCCTTAACGTGAGTTTTCGTTCCACTGAGCGTCAGA
CCCCGTAGAAAAGATCAAAGGATCTTCTTGAGATCCTTTTTTTCTGCGCGTAATCTGCTGCTTGCAAACA
AAAAAACCACCGCTACCAGCGGTGGTTTGTTTGCCGGATCAAGAGCTACCAACTCTTTTTCCGAAGGTAA
CTGGCTTCAGCAGAGCGCAGATACCAAATACTGTTCTTCTAGTGTAGCCGTAGTTAGGCCACCACTTCAA
GAACTCTGTAGCACCGCCTACATACCTCGCTCTGCTAATCCTGTTACCAGTGGCTGCTGCCAGTGGCGAT
AAGTCGTGTCTTACCGGGTTGGACTCAAGACGATAGTTACCGGATAAGGCGCAGCGGTCGGGCTGAACGG
GGGGTTCGTGCACACAGCCCAGCTTGGAGCGAACGACCTACACCGAACTGAGATACCTACAGCGTGAGCT
ATGAGAAAGCGCCACGCTTCCCGAAGGGAGAAAGGCGGACAGGTATCCGGTAAGCGGCAGGGTCGGAACA
GGAGAGCGCACGAGGGAGCTTCCAGGGGGAAACGCCTGGTATCTTTATAGTCCTGTCGGGTTTCGCCACC
TCTGACTTGAGCGTCGATTTTTGTGATGCTCGTCAGGGGGGCGGAGCCTATGGAAAAACGCCAGCAACGC
GGCCTTTTTACGGTTCCTGGCCTTTTGCTGGCCTTTTGCTCACATGTTCTTTCCTGCGTTATCCCCTGAT
TCTGTGGATAACCGTATTACCGCCTTTGAGTGAGCTGATACCGCTCGCCGCAGCCGAACGACCGAGCGCA
GCGAGTCAGTGAGCGAGGAAGCGGAAGAGCGCCCAATACGCAAACCGCCTCTCCCCGCGCGTTGGCCGAT
TCATTAATGCAGCTGGCACGACAGGTTTCCCGACTGGAAAGCGGGCAGTGAGCGCAACGCAATTAATGTG
AGTTAGCTCACTCATTAGGCACCCCAGGCTTTACACTTTATGCTTCCGGCTCGTATGTTGTGTGGAATTG
TGAGCGGATAACAATTTCACACAGGAAACAGCTATGACCATGATTACGCCAAGCGCGCAATTAACCCTCA
CTAAAGGGAACAAAAGCTGGAGCTGCAAGC
