>Addgene plasmid #142251 | TFORF1000 | depositor partial sequence | sequence record 278891 | Insert
ACCGCCACCATGTCTCAGCGTCAGTACCCAGAGTGTTACCTGGCACCAAATGGATGCTTAGTAAGTAATT
GTGGAGTGAATAAGATGAGTAATGAAGAACTGGTGGGGCAGAATCATGGCATGGAAGGTGAAGCTTGCAC
AGGAGGGGATGTGACATTTAGTGATGTGGCTATAGACTTCTCTCATGAAGAGTGGGCATGCCTAGATTCT
GCTCAGAGGGACTTATACAAGGATGTGATGGTCCAGAATTATGAGAACCTGGTCTCTGTAGGTCTTTCCG
TAACTAAGCCATATGTGATCATGTTATTGGAGGATGGAAAAGAGCCCTGGATGATGGAGAAAAAACTGTC
AAAAGATTGGGAATCAAGATGGGAAAACAAGGAATTATCAACAAAGAAGGATATTTATGATGAAGATTCA
CCCCAACCAGTAACAATGGAAAAAGTTGTAAAACAAAGTTATGAATTTTCAAATTCTAATAAGAATTTGG
AATATACAGAATGCGACACATTTAGAAGCACCTTTCATTCAAAGTCTACTCTTTCTGAACCACAAAACAA
TTCTGCTGAAGGGAATTCACACAAATATGATATATTAAAGAAGAATTTATCAAAAAAGTCAGTTATAAAA
AGTGAGAGAATAAATGGTGGAAAGAAACTTTTAAATTCTAATAAAAGTGGGGCAGCCTTCAACCAGAGCA
AATCTCTTACCCTTCCCCAGACTTGTAATAGAGAGAAAATCTATACATGCAGTGAATGTGGGAAAGCCTT
TGGCAAACAGTCAATCCTCAGTCGCCACTGGAGAATTCATACAGGAGAGAAGCCCTATGAATGTCGTGAA
TGTGGGAAGACTTTTAGCCATGGTTCATCCCTTACACGACATCAGATAAGCCATAGTGGAGAGAAACCTT
ACAAATGCATTGAATGTGGGAAGGCCTTTAGCCATGGCTCATCACTTACTAACCATCAGAGCACTCACAC
GGGAGAGAAACCGTATGAATGTATGAACTGTGGAAAGTCTTTTAGTCGTGTGTCCCTTCTCATTCAGCAT
CTAAGAATTCATACGCAAGAAAAACGCTATGAGTGTCGTATATGTGGAAAGGCCTTCATTCATAGTTCGT
CTCTCATTCACCATCAGAAAAGCCATACTGGAGAGAAGCCTTATGAATGTAGAGAATGTGGGAAAGCTTT
CTGCTGTAGCTCACACCTTACTCAACATCAAAGAATTCACAGTATGAAGAAAAAATATGAATGCAACAAA
TGTCTCAAGGTCTTTAGTAGCTTCTCATTTCTTGTTCAACATCAGAGTATTCATACTGAAGAAAAACCGT
TTGAAGTTTAGTAATGAACTAGTCCGTAACTTGAAAGTATTTCGATTTCTTGGCTTTATATATCTTGTGG
AAAGGACGAAGACTCCTAATTCCACGACTCAAC
