>Addgene plasmid #142251 | TFORF1000 | depositor partial sequence | sequence record 278892 | Barcode
AGACTCCTAATTCCACGACTCAAC
